>Addgene plasmid #137904 | pGEL050 | depositor full sequence | sequence record 266286 | pGEL050 sequence 15124 bps
GGCGCGCCGCCGGTCCTGCTGAGCCTCGACATGTTGTCGCAAAATTCGCCCTGGACCCGCCCAACGATTT
GTCGTCACTGTCAAGGTTTGACCTGCACTTCATTTGGGGCCCACATACACCAAAAAAATGCTGCATAATT
CTCGGGGCAGCAAGTCGGTTACCCGGCCGCCGTGCTGGACCGGGTTGAATGGTGCCCGTAACTTTCGGTA
GAGCGGACGGCCAATACTCAACTTCAAGGAATCTCACCCATGCGCGCCGGCGGGGAACCGGAGTTCCCTT
CAGTGAGCGTTATTAGTTCGCCGCTCGGTGTGTCGTAGATACTAGCCCCTGGGGCACTTTTGAAATTTGA
ATAAGATTTATGTAATCAGTCTTTTAGGTTTGACCGGTTCTGCCGCTTTTTTTAAAATTGGATTTGTAAT
AATAAAACGCAATTGTTTGTTATTGTGGCGCTCTATCATAGATGTCGCTATAAACCTATTCAGCACAATA
TATTGTTTTCATTTTAATATTGTACATATAAGTAGTAGGGTACAATCAGTAAATTGAACGGAGAATATTA
TTCATAAAAATACGATAGTAACGGGTGATATATTCATTAGAATGAACCGAAACCGGCGGTAAGGATCTGA
GCTACACATGCTCAGGTTTTTTACAACGTGCACAACAGAATTGAAAGCAAATATCATGCGATCATAGGCG
TCTCGCATATCTCATTAAAGCAGGGTACCCTGCCTATACGGCAGTGAACGCACCGACTCGGTGCCACTTT
TTCAAGTTGATAACGGACTAGCCTTATTTTAACTTGCTATTTCTAGCTCTAAAACTGAGACCAAGCCAGA
TAACAGTATGCGTATTTGCGCGCTGATTTTTGCGGTATAAGAATATATACTGATATGTATACCCGAAGTA
TGTCAAAAAGAGGTATGCTATGAAGCAGCGTATTACAGTGACAGTTGACAGCGACAGCTATCAGTTGCTC
AAGGCATATATGATGTCAATATCTCCGGTCTGGTAAGCACAACCATGCAGAATGAAGCCCGTCGTCTGCG
TGCCGAACGCTGGAAAGCGGAAAATCAGGAAGGGATGGCTGAGGTCGCCCGGTTTATTGAAATGAACGGC
TCTTTTGCTGACGAGAACAGGGGCTGGTGAAATGCAGTTTAAGGTTTACACCTATAAAAGAGAGAGCCGT
TATCGTCTGTTTGTGGATGTACAGAGTGATATTATTGACACGCCCGGGCGACGGATGGTGATCCCCCTGG
CCAGTGCACGTCTGCTGTCAGATAAAGTCTCCCGTGAACTTTACCCGGTGGTGCATATCGGGGATGAAAG
CTGGCGCATGATGACCACCGATATGGCCAGTGTGCCGGTTTCCGTTATCGGGGAAGAAGTGGCTGATCTC
AGCCACCGCGAAAATGACATCAAAAACGCCATTAACCTGATGTTCTGGGGAATATAAGGTCTCCCTGCCT
ATACGGCAGTGAACACTAGTCCTCTCCAAATGAAATGAACTTCCTTATATAGAGGAAGGGTCTTGCTCTA
GAGCTAAGACAGCTCGTCGACAGCTGGCAAGACCCTTCCTCTATATAAGGAAGTTCATTTCATTTGGAGA
GGCCTGCAGGTAGATCGCTCGTCGACATGGCTCCAAAGAAGAAGAGAAAGGTTGGAATCCACGGAGTTCC
AGCTGCTATGGATCATTATCTTGATATTAGACTTAGACCTGATCCAGAATTTCCACCAGCTCAACTTATG
TCTGTTCTTTTTGGAAAACTTCATCAAGCTCTTGTTGCTCAAGGAGGAGATAGAATTGGAGTTTCTTTTC
CTGATCTTGATGAATCAAGATCAAGACTTGGAGAAAGACTTAGAATTCATGCTTCTGCTGATGATCTTAG
AGCTTTGCTTGCTAGACCTTGGCTTGAAGGACTTAGAGATCATCTTCAATTTGGAGAACCAGCTGTTGTT
CCACATCCAACTCCTTATAGACAAGTTTCAAGAGTTCAAGCTAAATCTAATCCAGAAAGACTTAGAAGAA
GACTTATGAGAAGACATGATCTTTCTGAAGAAGAAGCTAGAAAAAGAATTCCTGATACTGTTGCTAGAGC
TTTGGATTTGCCTTTTGTTACACTTAGATCACAATCTACTGGACAACATTTTAGACTTTTTATTAGACAT
GGACCACTTCAAGTTACTGCTGAAGAAGGAGGATTTACTTGTTATGGACTTTCTAAGGGAGGTTTTGTTC
CTTGGTTTGGATCTGGAGCTACTAATTTTTCTCTTCTTAAGCAAGCTGGAGATGTTGAAGAAAATCCTGG
ACCCATGGATAAGAAGTACTCTATCGGACTCGATATCGGAACTAACTCTGTGGGATGGGCTGTGATCACC
GATGAGTACAAGGTGCCATCTAAGAAGTTCAAGGTTCTCGGAAACACCGATAGGCACTCTATCAAGAAAA
ACCTTATCGGTGCTCTCCTCTTCGATTCTGGTGAAACTGCTGAGGCTACCAGACTCAAGAGAACCGCTAG
AAGAAGGTACACCAGAAGAAAGAACAGGATCTGCTACCTCCAAGAGATCTTCTCTAACGAGATGGCTAAA
GTGGATGATTCATTCTTCCACAGGCTCGAAGAGTCATTCCTCGTGGAAGAAGATAAGAAGCACGAGAGGC
ACCCTATCTTCGGAAACATCGTTGATGAGGTGGCATACCACGAGAAGTACCCTACTATCTACCACCTCAG
AAAGAAGCTCGTTGATTCTACTGATAAGGCTGATCTCAGGCTCATCTACCTCGCTCTCGCTCACATGATC
AAGTTCAGAGGACACTTCCTCATCGAGGGTGATCTCAACCCTGATAACTCTGATGTGGATAAGTTGTTCA
TCCAGCTCGTGCAGACCTACAACCAGCTTTTCGAAGAGAACCCTATCAACGCTTCAGGTGTGGATGCTAA
GGCTATCCTCTCTGCTAGGCTCTCTAAGTCAAGAAGGCTTGAGAACCTCATTGCTCAGCTCCCTGGTGAG
AAGAAGAACGGACTTTTCGGAAACTTGATCGCTCTCTCTCTCGGACTCACCCCTAACTTCAAGTCTAACT
TCGATCTCGCTGAGGATGCAAAGCTCCAGCTCTCAAAGGATACCTACGATGATGATCTCGATAACCTCCT
CGCTCAGATCGGAGATCAGTACGCTGATTTGTTCCTCGCTGCTAAGAACCTCTCTGATGCTATCCTCCTC
AGTGATATCCTCAGAGTGAACACCGAGATCACCAAGGCTCCACTCTCAGCTTCTATGATCAAGAGATACG
ATGAGCACCACCAGGATCTCACACTTCTCAAGGCTCTTGTTAGACAGCAGCTCCCAGAGAAGTACAAAGA
GATTTTCTTCGATCAGTCTAAGAACGGATACGCTGGTTACATCGATGGTGGTGCATCTCAAGAAGAGTTC
TACAAGTTCATCAAGCCTATCCTCGAGAAGATGGATGGAACCGAGGAACTCCTCGTGAAGCTCAATAGAG
AGGATCTTCTCAGAAAGCAGAGGACCTTCGATAACGGATCTATCCCTCATCAGATCCACCTCGGAGAGTT
GCACGCTATCCTTAGAAGGCAAGAGGATTTCTACCCATTCCTCAAGGATAACAGGGAAAAGATTGAGAAG
ATTCTCACCTTCAGAATCCCTTACTACGTGGGACCTCTCGCTAGAGGAAACTCAAGATTCGCTTGGATGA
CCAGAAAGTCTGAGGAAACCATCACCCCTTGGAACTTCGAAGAGGTGGTGGATAAGGGTGCTAGTGCTCA
GTCTTTCATCGAGAGGATGACCAACTTCGATAAGAACCTTCCAAACGAGAAGGTGCTCCCTAAGCACTCT
TTGCTCTACGAGTACTTCACCGTGTACAACGAGTTGACCAAGGTTAAGTACGTGACCGAGGGAATGAGGA
AGCCTGCTTTTTTGTCAGGTGAGCAAAAGAAGGCTATCGTTGATCTCTTGTTCAAGACCAACAGAAAGGT
GACCGTGAAGCAGCTCAAAGAGGATTACTTCAAGAAAATCGAGTGCTTCGATTCAGTTGAGATTTCTGGT
GTTGAGGATAGGTTCAACGCATCTCTCGGAACCTACCACGATCTCCTCAAGATCATTAAGGATAAGGATT
TCTTGGATAACGAGGAAAACGAGGATATCTTGGAGGATATCGTTCTTACCCTCACCCTCTTTGAAGATAG
AGAGATGATTGAAGAAAGGCTCAAGACCTACGCTCATCTCTTCGATGATAAGGTGATGAAGCAGTTGAAG
AGAAGAAGATACACTGGTTGGGGAAGGCTCTCAAGAAAGCTCATTAACGGAATCAGGGATAAGCAGTCTG
GAAAGACAATCCTTGATTTCCTCAAGTCTGATGGATTCGCTAACAGAAACTTCATGCAGCTCATCCACGA
TGATTCTCTCACCTTTAAAGAGGATATCCAGAAGGCTCAGGTTTCAGGACAGGGTGATAGTCTCCATGAG
CATATCGCTAACCTCGCTGGATCTCCTGCAATCAAGAAGGGAATCCTCCAGACTGTGAAGGTTGTGGATG
AGTTGGTGAAGGTGATGGGAAGGCATAAGCCTGAGAACATCGTGATCGAAATGGCTAGAGAGAACCAGAC
CACTCAGAAGGGACAGAAGAACTCTAGGGAAAGGATGAAGAGGATCGAGGAAGGTATCAAAGAGCTTGGA
TCTCAGATCCTCAAAGAGCACCCTGTTGAGAACACTCAGCTCCAGAATGAGAAGCTCTACCTCTACTACC
TCCAGAACGGAAGGGATATGTATGTGGATCAAGAGTTGGATATCAACAGGCTCTCTGATTACGATGTTGA
TCATATCGTGCCACAGTCATTCTTGAAGGATGATTCTATCGATAACAAGGTGCTCACCAGGTCTGATAAG
AACAGGGGTAAGAGTGATAACGTGCCAAGTGAAGAGGTTGTGAAGAAAATGAAGAACTATTGGAGGCAGC
TCCTCAACGCTAAGCTCATCACTCAGAGAAAGTTCGATAACTTGACTAAGGCTGAGAGGGGAGGACTCTC
TGAATTGGATAAGGCAGGATTCATCAAGAGGCAGCTTGTGGAAACCAGGCAGATCACTAAGCACGTTGCA
CAGATCCTCGATTCTAGGATGAACACCAAGTACGATGAGAACGATAAGTTGATCAGGGAAGTGAAGGTTA
TCACCCTCAAGTCAAAGCTCGTGTCTGATTTCAGAAAGGATTTCCAATTCTACAAGGTGAGGGAAATCAA
CAACTACCACCACGCTCACGATGCTTACCTTAACGCTGTTGTTGGAACCGCTCTCATCAAGAAGTATCCT
AAGCTCGAGTCAGAGTTCGTGTACGGTGATTACAAGGTGTACGATGTGAGGAAGATGATCGCTAAGTCTG
AGCAAGAGATCGGAAAGGCTACCGCTAAGTATTTCTTCTACTCTAACATCATGAATTTCTTCAAGACCGA
GATTACCCTCGCTAACGGTGAGATCAGAAAGAGGCCACTCATCGAGACAAACGGTGAAACAGGTGAGATC
GTGTGGGATAAGGGAAGGGATTTCGCTACCGTTAGAAAGGTGCTCTCTATGCCACAGGTGAACATCGTTA
AGAAAACCGAGGTGCAGACCGGTGGATTCTCTAAAGAGTCTATCCTCCCTAAGAGGAACTCTGATAAGCT
CATTGCTAGGAAGAAGGATTGGGACCCTAAGAAATACGGTGGTTTCGATTCTCCTACCGTGGCTTACTCT
GTTCTCGTTGTGGCTAAGGTTGAGAAGGGAAAGAGTAAGAAGCTCAAGTCTGTTAAGGAACTTCTCGGAA
TCACTATCATGGAAAGGTCATCTTTCGAGAAGAACCCAATCGATTTCCTCGAGGCTAAGGGATACAAAGA
GGTTAAGAAGGATCTCATCATCAAGCTCCCAAAGTACTCACTCTTCGAACTCGAGAACGGTAGAAAGAGG
ATGCTCGCTTCTGCTGGTGAGCTTCAAAAGGGAAACGAGCTTGCTCTCCCATCTAAGTACGTTAACTTTC
TTTACCTCGCTTCTCACTACGAGAAGTTGAAGGGATCTCCAGAAGATAACGAGCAGAAGCAACTTTTCGT
TGAGCAGCACAAGCACTACTTGGATGAGATCATCGAGCAGATCTCTGAGTTCTCTAAAAGGGTGATCCTC
GCTGATGCAAACCTCGATAAGGTGTTGTCTGCTTACAACAAGCACAGAGATAAGCCTATCAGGGAACAGG
CAGAGAACATCATCCATCTCTTCACCCTTACCAACCTCGGTGCTCCTGCTGCTTTCAAGTACTTCGATAC
AACCATCGATAGGAAGAGATACACCTCTACCAAAGAAGTGCTCGATGCTACCCTCATCCATCAGTCTATC
ACTGGACTCTACGAGACTAGGATCGATCTCTCACAGCTCGGTGGTGATTCAAGGGCTGATCCTAAGAAGA
AGAGGAAGGTTTGAGGATCCATATGAAGATGAAGATGAAATATTTGGTGTGTCAAATAAAAAGCTTGTGT
GCTTAAGTTTGTGTTTTTTTCTTGGCTTGTTGTGTTATGAATTTGTGGCTTTTTCTAATATTAAATGAAT
GTAAGATCACATTATAATGAATAAACAAATGTTTCTATAATCCATTGTGAATGTTTTGTTGGATCTCTTC
TGCAGCATATAACTACTGTATGTGCTATGGTATGGACTATGGAATATGATTAAAGATAAGGAGCTCAAAC
TATCAGTGTTTGACAGGATATATTGGCGGGTAAACCTAAGAGAAAAGAGCGTTTATTAGAATAACGGATA
TTTAAAAGGGCGTGAAAAGGTTTATCCGTTCGTCCATTTGTATGTGCATGCCAACCACAGGGTTCCCCTC
GGGATCAAAGTACTTTGATCCAACCCCTCCGCTGCTATAGTGCAGTCGGCTTCTGACGTTCAGTGCAGCC
GTCTTCTGAAAACGACATGTCGCACAAGTCCTAAGTTACGCGACAGGCTGCCGCCCTGCCCTTTTCCTGG
CGTTTTCTTGTCGCGTGTTTTAGTCGCATAAAGTAGAATACTTGCGACTAGAACCGGAGACATTACGCCA
TGAACAAGAGCGCCGCCGCTGGCCTGCTGGGCTATGCCCGCGTCAGCACCGACGACCAGGACTTGACCAA
CCAACGGGCCGAACTGCACGCGGCCGGCTGCACCAAGCTGTTTTCCGAGAAGATCACCGGCACCAGGCGC
GACCGCCCGGAGCTGGCCAGGATGCTTGACCACCTACGCCCTGGCGACGTTGTGACAGTGACCAGGCTAG
ACCGCCTGGCCCGCAGCACCCGCGACCTACTGGACATTGCCGAGCGCATCCAGGAGGCCGGCGCGGGCCT
GCGTAGCCTGGCAGAGCCGTGGGCCGACACCACCACGCCGGCCGGCCGCATGGTGTTGACCGTGTTCGCC
GGCATTGCCGAGTTCGAGCGTTCCCTAATCATCGACCGCACCCGGAGCGGGCGCGAGGCCGCCAAGGCCC
GAGGCGTGAAGTTTGGCCCCCGCCCTACCCTCACCCCGGCACAGATCGCGCACGCCCGCGAGCTGATCGA
CCAGGAAGGCCGCACCGTGAAAGAGGCGGCTGCACTGCTTGGCGTGCATCGCTCGACCCTGTACCGCGCA
CTTGAGCGCAGCGAGGAAGTGACGCCCACCGAGGCCAGGCGGCGCGGTGCCTTCCGTGAGGACGCATTGA
CCGAGGCCGACGCCCTGGCGGCCGCCGAGAATGAACGCCAAGAGGAACAAGCATGAAACCGCACCAGGAC
GGCCAGGACGAACCGTTTTTCATTACCGAAGAGATCGAGGCGGAGATGATCGCGGCCGGGTACGTGTTCG
AGCCGCCCGCGCACGGCTCAACCGTGCGGCTGCATGAAATCCTGGCCGGTTTGTCTGATGCCAAGCTGGC
GGCCTGGCCGGCCAGCTTGGCCGCTGAAGAAACCGAGCGCCGCCGTCTAAAAAGGTGATGTGTATTTGAG
TAAAACAGCTTGCGTCATGCGGTCGCTGCGTATATGATGCGATGAGTAAATAAACAAATACGCAAGGGGA
ACGCATGAAGGTTATCGCTGTACTTAACCAGAAAGGCGGGTCAGGCAAGACGACCATCGCAACCCATCTA
GCCCGCGCCCTGCAACTCGCCGGGGCCGATGTTCTGTTAGTCGATTCCGATCCCCAGGGCAGTGCCCGCG
ATTGGGCGGCCGTGCGGGAAGATCAACCGCTAACCGTTGTCGGCATCGACCGCCCGACGATTGACCGCGA
CGTGAAGGCCATCGGCCGGCGCGACTTCGTAGTGATCGACGGAGCGCCCCAGGCGGCGGACTTGGCTGTG
TCCGCGATCAAGGCAGCCGACTTCGTGCTGATTCCGGTGCAGCCAAGCCCTTACGACATATGGGCCACCG
CCGACCTGGTGGAGCTGGTTAAGCAGCGCATTGAGGTCACGGATGGAAGGCTACAAGCGGCCTTTGTCGT
GTCGCGGGCGATCAAAGGCACGCGCATCGGCGGTGAGGTTGCCGAGGCGCTGGCCGGGTACGAGCTGCCC
ATTCTTGAGTCCCGTATCACGCAGCGCGTGAGCTACCCAGGCACTGCCGCCGCCGGCACAACCGTTCTTG
AATCAGAACCCGAGGGCGACGCTGCCCGCGAGGTCCAGGCGCTGGCCGCTGAAATTAAATCAAAACTCAT
TTGAGTTAATGAGGTAAAGAGAAAATGAGCAAAAGCACAAACACGCTAAGTGCCGGCCGTCCGAGCGCAC
GCAGCAGCAAGGCTGCAACGTTGGCCAGCCTGGCAGACACGCCAGCCATGAAGCGGGTCAACTTTCAGTT
GCCGGCGGAGGATCACACCAAGCTGAAGATGTACGCGGTACGCCAAGGCAAGACCATTACCGAGCTGCTA
TCTGAATACATCGCGCAGCTACCAGAGTAAATGAGCAAATGAATAAATGAGTAGATGAATTTTAGCGGCT
AAAGGAGGCGGCATGGAAAATCAAGAACAACCAGGCACCGACGCCGTGGAATGCCCCATGTGTGGAGGAA
CGGGCGGTTGGCCAGGCGTAAGCGGCTGGGTTGTCTGCCGGCCCTGCAATGGCACTGGAACCCCCAAGCC
CGAGGAATCGGCGTGACGGTCGCAAACCATCCGGCCCGGTACAAATCGGCGCGGCGCTGGGTGATGACCT
GGTGGAGAAGTTGAAGGCCGCGCAGGCCGCCCAGCGGCAACGCATCGAGGCAGAAGCACGCCCCGGTGAA
TCGTGGCAAGCGGCCGCTGATCGAATCCGCAAAGAATCCCGGCAACCGCCGGCAGCCGGTGCGCCGTCGA
TTAGGAAGCCGCCCAAGGGCGACGAGCAACCAGATTTTTTCGTTCCGATGCTCTATGACGTGGGCACCCG
CGATAGTCGCAGCATCATGGACGTGGCCGTTTTCCGTCTGTCGAAGCGTGACCGACGAGCTGGCGAGGTG
ATCCGCTACGAGCTTCCAGACGGGCACGTAGAGGTTTCCGCAGGGCCGGCCGGCATGGCCAGTGTGTGGG
ATTACGACCTGGTACTGATGGCGGTTTCCCATCTAACCGAATCCATGAACCGATACCGGGAAGGGAAGGG
AGACAAGCCCGGCCGCGTGTTCCGTCCACACGTTGCGGACGTACTCAAGTTCTGCCGGCGAGCCGATGGC
GGAAAGCAGAAAGACGACCTGGTAGAAACCTGCATTCGGTTAAACACCACGCACGTTGCCATGCAGCGTA
CGAAGAAGGCCAAGAACGGCCGCCTGGTGACGGTATCCGAGGGTGAAGCCTTGATTAGCCGCTACAAGAT
CGTAAAGAGCGAAACCGGGCGGCCGGAGTACATCGAGATCGAGCTAGCTGATTGGATGTACCGCGAGATC
ACAGAAGGCAAGAACCCGGACGTGCTGACGGTTCACCCCGATTACTTTTTGATCGATCCCGGCATCGGCC
GTTTTCTCTACCGCCTGGCACGCCGCGCCGCAGGCAAGGCAGAAGCCAGATGGTTGTTCAAGACGATCTA
CGAACGCAGTGGCAGCGCCGGAGAGTTCAAGAAGTTCTGTTTCACCGTGCGCAAGCTGATCGGGTCAAAT
GACCTGCCGGAGTACGATTTGAAGGAGGAGGCGGGGCAGGCTGGCCCGATCCTAGTCATGCGCTACCGCA
ACCTGATCGAGGGCGAAGCATCCGCCGGTTCCTAATGTACGGAGCAGATGCTAGGGCAAATTGCCCTAGC
AGGGGAAAAAGGTCGAAAAGGCCTCTTTCCTGTGGATAGCACGTACATTGGGAACCCAAAGCCGTACATT
GGGAACCGGAACCCGTACATTGGGAACCCAAAGCCGTACATTGGGAACCGGTCACACATGTAAGTGACTG
ATATAAAAGAGAAAAAAGGCGATTTTTCCGCCTAAAACTCTTTAAAACTTATTAAAACTCTTAAAACCCG
CCTGGCCTGTGCATAACTGTCTGGCCAGCGCACAGCCGAAGAGCTGCAAAAAGCGCCTACCCTTCGGTCG
CTGCGCTCCCTACGCCCCGCCGCTTCGCGTCGGCCTATCGCGGCCGCTGGCCGCTCAAAAATGGCTGGCC
TACGGCCAGGCAATCTACCAGGGCGCGGACAAGCCGCGCCGTCGCCACTCGACCGCCGGCGCCCACATCA
AGGCACCCTGCCTCGCGCGTTTCGGTGATGACGGTGAAAACCTCTGACACATGCAGCTCCCGGAAACGGT
CACAGCTTGTCTGTAAGCGGATGCCGGGAGCAGACAAGCCCGTCAGGGCGCGTCAGCGGGTGTTGGCGGG
TGTCGGGGCGCAGCCATGACCCAGTCACGTAGCGATAGCGGAGTGTATACTGGCTTAACTATGCGGCATC
AGAGCAGATTGTACTGAGAGTGCACCATATGCGGTGTGAAATACCGCACAGATGCGTAAGGAGAAAATAC
CGCATCAGGCGCTCTTCCGCTTCCTCGCTCACTGACTCGCTGCGCTCGGTCGTTCGGCTGCGGCGAGCGG
TATCAGCTCACTCAAAGGCGGTAATACGGTTATCCACAGAATCAGGGGATAACGCAGGAAAGAACATGTG
AGCAAAAGGCCAGCAAAAGGCCAGGAACCGTAAAAAGGCCGCGTTGCTGGCGTTTTTCCATAGGCTCCGC
CCCCCTGACGAGCATCACAAAAATCGACGCTCAAGTCAGAGGTGGCGAAACCCGACAGGACTATAAAGAT
ACCAGGCGTTTCCCCCTGGAAGCTCCCTCGTGCGCTCTCCTGTTCCGACCCTGCCGCTTACCGGATACCT
GTCCGCCTTTCTCCCTTCGGGAAGCGTGGCGCTTTCTCATAGCTCACGCTGTAGGTATCTCAGTTCGGTG
TAGGTCGTTCGCTCCAAGCTGGGCTGTGTGCACGAACCCCCCGTTCAGCCCGACCGCTGCGCCTTATCCG
GTAACTATCGTCTTGAGTCCAACCCGGTAAGACACGACTTATCGCCACTGGCAGCAGCCACTGGTAACAG
GATTAGCAGAGCGAGGTATGTAGGCGGTGCTACAGAGTTCTTGAAGTGGTGGCCTAACTACGGCTACACT
AGAAGGACAGTATTTGGTATCTGCGCTCTGCTGAAGCCAGTTACCTTCGGAAAAAGAGTTGGTAGCTCTT
GATCCGGCAAACAAACCACCGCTGGTAGCGGTGGTTTTTTTGTTTGCAAGCAGCAGATTACGCGCAGAAA
AAAAGGATCTCAAGAAGATCCTTTGATCTTTTCTACGGGGTCTGACGCTCAGTGGAACGAAAACTCACGT
TAAGGGATTTTGGTCATGCATTCTAGGTACTAAAACAATTCATCCAGTAAAATATAATATTTTATTTTCT
CCCAATCAGGCTTGATCCCCAGTAAGTCAAAAAATAGCTCGACATACTGTTCTTCCCCGATATCCTCCCT
GATCGACCGGACGCAGAAGGCAATGTCATACCACTTGTCCGCCCTGCCGCTTCTCCCAAGATCAATAAAG
CCACTTACTTTGCCATCTTTCACAAAGATGTTGCTGTCTCCCAGGTCGCCGTGGGAAAAGACAAGTTCCT
CTTCGGGCTTTTCCGTCTTTAAAAAATCATACAGCTCGCGCGGATCTTTAAATGGAGTGTCTTCTTCCCA
GTTTTCGCAATCCACATCGGCCAGATCGTTATTCAGTAAGTAATCCAATTCGGCTAAGCGGCTGTCTAAG
CTATTCGTATAGGGACAATCCGATATGTCGATGGAGTGAAAGAGCCTGATGCACTCCGCATACAGCTCGA
TAATCTTTTCAGGGCTTTGTTCATCTTCATACTCTTCCGAGCAAAGGACGCCATCGGCCTCACTCATGAG
CAGATTGCTCCAGCCATCATGCCGTTCAAAGTGCAGGACCTTTGGAACAGGCAGCTTTCCTTCCAGCCAT
AGCATCATGTCCTTTTCCCGTTCCACATCATAGGTGGTCCCTTTATACCGGCTGTCCGTCATTTTTAAAT
ATAGGTTTTCATTTTCTCCCACCAGCTTATATACCTTAGCAGGAGACATTCCTTCCGTATCTTTTACGCA
GCGGTATTTTTCGATCAGTTTTTTCAATTCCGGTGATATTCTCATTTTAGCCATTTATTATTTCCTTCCT
CTTTTCTACAGTATTTAAAGATACCCCAAGAAGCTAATTATAACAAGACGAACTCCAATTCACTGTTCCT
TGCATTCTAAAACCTTAAATACCAGAAAACAGCTTTTTCAAAGTTGTTTTCAAAGTTGGCGTATAACATA
GTATCGACGGAGCCGATTTTGAAACCGCGGTGATCACAGGCAGCAACGCTCTGTCATCGTTACAATCAAC
ATGCTACCCTCCGCGAGATCATCCGTGTTTCAAACCCGGCAGCTTAGTTGCCGTTCTTCCGAATAGCATC
GGTAACATGAGCAAAGTCTGCCGCCTTACAACGGCTCTCCCGCTGACGCCGTCCCGGACTGATGGGCTGC
CTGTATCGAGTGGTGATTTTGTGCCGAGCTGCCGGTCGGGGAGCTGTTGGCTGGCTGGTGGCAGGATATA
TTGTGGTGTAAACAAATTGACGCTTAGACAACTTAATAACACATTGCGGACGTTTTTAATGTACTGAATT
AACGCCGAATTAATTCGGGGGATCTGGATTTTAGTACTGGATTTTGGTTTTAGGAATTAGAAATTTTATT
GATAGAAGTATTTTACAAATACAAATACATACTAAGGGTTTCTTATATGCTCAACACATGAGCGAAACCC
TATAGGAACCCTAATTCCCTTATCTGGGAACTACTCACACATTATTATGGAGAAAATAGAGCTTGTCGAT
CGTTAATTAATCACCTCCAAGATCCCGGACGAGTGCTGGGGCGTCGGTTTCCACTATCGGCGAGTACTTC
TACACAGCCATCGGTCCAGACGGCCGCGCTTCTGCGGGCGATTTGTGTACGCCCGACAGTCCCGGCTCCG
GATCGGACGATTGCGTCGCATCGACCCTGCGCCCAAGCTGCATCATCGAAATTGCCGTCAACCAAGCTCT
GATAGAGTTGGTCAAGACCAATGCGGAGCATATACGCCCGGAGCCGCGGCGATCCTGCAAGCTCCGGATG
CCTCCGCTCGAAGTAGCGCGTCTGCTGCTCCATACAAGCCAACCACGGCCTCCAGAAGAAGATGTTGGCG
ACCTCGTATTGGGAATCCCCGAACATCGCCTCGCTCCAGTCAATGACCGCTGTTATGCGGCCATTGTCCG
TCAGGACATTGTTGGAGCCGAAATCCGCGTGCACGAGGTGCCGGACTTCGGGGCAGTCCTCGGCCCAAAG
CATCAGCTCATCGAGAGCCTGCGCGACGGACGCACTGACGGTGTCGTCCATCACAGTTTGCCAGTGATAC
ACATGGGGATCAGCAATCGCGCATATGAAATCACGCCATGTAGTGTATTGACCGATTCCTTGCGGTCCGA
ATGGGCCGAACCCGCTCGTCTGGCTAAGATCGGCCGCAGCGATCGCATCCATGGCCTCCGCGACCGGCTG
CAGAACAGCGGGCAGTTCGGTTTCAGGCAGGTCTTGCAACGTGACACCCTGTGCACGGCGGGAGATGCAA
TAGGTCAGGCTCTCGCTGAATTCCCCAATGTCAAGCACTTCCGGAATCGGGAGCGCGGCCGATGCAAAGT
GCCGATAAACATAACGATCTTTGTAGAAACCATCGGCGCAGCTATTTACCCGCAGGACATATCCACGCCC
TCCTACATCGAAGCTGAAAGCACGAGATTCTTCGCCCTCCGAGAGCTGCATCAGGTCGGACACGCTGTCG
AACTTTTCGATCAGAAACTTCTCGACAGACGTCGCGGTGAGTTCAGGCTTTTTCATCCTAGGAGAGATAG
ATTTGTAGAGAGAGACTGGTGATTTCAGCGTGTCCTCTCCAAATGAAATGAACTTCCTTATATAGAGGAA
GGTCTTGCGAAGGATAGTGGGATTGTGCGTCATCCCTTACGTCAGTGGAGATATCACATCAATCCACTTG
CTTTGAAGACGTGGTTGGAACGTCTTCTTTTTCCACGATGCTCCTCGTGGGTGGGGGTCCATCTTTGGGA
CCACTGTCGGCAGAGGCATCTTGAACGATAGCCTTTCCTTTATCGCAATGATGGCATTTGTAGGTGCCAC
CTTCCTTTTCTACTGTCCTTTTGATGAAGTGACAGATAGCTGGGCAATGGAATCCGAGGAGGTTTCCCGA
TATTACCCTTTGTTGAAAAGTCTCAATAGCCCTTTGGTCTTCTGAGACTGTATCTTTGATATTCTTGGAG
TAGACGAGAGTGTCGTGCTCCACCATGTTATCACATCAATCCACTTGCTTTGAAGACGTGGTTGGAACGT
CTTCTTTTTCCACGATGCTCCTCGTGGGTGGGGGTCCATCTTTGGGACCACTGTCGGCAGAGGCATCTTG
AACGATAGCCTTTCCTTTATCGCAATGATGGCATTTGTAGGTGCCACCTTCCTTTTCTACTGTCCTTTTG
ATGAAGTGACAGATAGCTGGGCAATGGAATCCGAGGAGGTTTCCCGATATTACCCTTTGTTGAAAAGTCT
CAATAGCCCTTTGGTCTTCTGAGACTGTATCTTTGATATTCTTGGAGTAGACGAGAGTGTCGTGCTCCAC
CATG
Features (pLannotate 1.2.2; 23 found; start..end, strand, type, name):
     16..723     -  terminator     OCS terminator: octopine synthase terminator
    750..825     -  misc_RNA       gRNA scaffold: guide RNA scaffold for the Streptococcus pyogenes CRISPR/Cas9 system
    833..898     +  intron         PDK intron (fragment): pdk; modified pyruvate orthophosphate dikinase intron from Flaveria trinervia 3.0
    989..1147    +  CDS            ccdA (fragment): CCDA_ECO57 - Also known as H, letA. Experimental evidence at protein level: Swiss-Prot protein existence level 1. Antitoxin component of a type II toxin-antitoxin (TA) system which inhibits the post-segregational killing (PSK) of plasmid-free cells, also referred to as a plasmid addiction system. Binds to and blocks the activity of CcdB; will also remove bound CcdB protein from the CcdB-GyrA complex by forming a CcdA-CcdB complex, a process termed rejuvenation. Functions as a transcriptional corepressor for the ccdAB operon, repression also requires CcdB (By similarity). From Escherichia coli
   1152..1454    +  CDS            ccdB: CCDB_ECOLI - Also known as G, letB, letD. Experimental evidence at protein level: Swiss-Prot protein existence level 1. Toxic component of a type II toxin-antitoxin (TA) system, functioning in plasmid maintainence. Responsible for the post- segregational killing (PSK) of plasmid-free cells, also referred to as a plasmid addiction system. Half-life of over 2 hours. Cell killing by CcdB is accompanied by filamentation, defects in chromosome and plasmid segregation, defects in cell division, formation of anucleate cells, decreased DNA synthesis and plasmid loss. Interferes with the activity of DN
   1490..1536    -  promoter       minimal CaMV 35S promoter: minimal 35S promoter from cauliflower mosaic virus
   1567..1612    +  promoter       minimal CaMV 35S promoter: minimal 35S promoter from cauliflower mosaic virus
   1688..2248    +  CDS            cas6f: CAS6_PSEAB - Also known as csy4. Experimental evidence at protein level: Swiss-Prot protein existence level 1. CRISPR (clustered regularly interspaced short palindromic repeat) is an adaptive immune system that provides protection against mobile genetic elements (viruses, transposable elements and conjugative plasmids). CRISPR clusters contain sequences complementary to antecedent mobile elements and target invading nucleic acids. CRISPR clusters are transcribed and processed into CRISPR RNA (crRNA). Processes pre-crRNA into individual crRNA units. Absolutely required for crRNA production or s
   2315..6418    +  CDS            cas9: CAS9_STRP1 - Also known as csn1 From Streptococcus pyogenes serotype M1.
   6462..6710    +  terminator     HSP terminator: efficient transcription terminator from the Arabidopsis thaliana heat shock protein 18.2 gene (Nagaya et al., 2010)
   6731..6755    +  misc_feature   RB T-DNA repeat: right border repeat from nopaline C58 T-DNA
   7094..7495    +  CDS            Y4CG_SINFN (fragment): Protein inferred from homology: Swiss-Prot protein existence level 3. From Sinorhizobium fredii (strain NBRC 101917 / NGR234).
   8055..8684    +  CDS            pVS1 StaA: stability protein from the Pseudomonas plasmid pVS1 (Heeb et al., 2000)
   9117..10185   +  CDS            pVS1 RepA (fragment): replication protein from the Pseudomonas plasmid pVS1 (Heeb et al., 2000)
  10251..10445   +  rep_origin     pVS1 oriV: origin of replication for the Pseudomonas plasmid pVS1 (Heeb et al., 2000)
  10648..10687   +  CDS            rop (fragment): Rop protein, which maintains plasmids at low copy number; rop
  10789..10929   +  misc_feature   bom: basis of mobility region from pBR322
  11115..11703   -  rep_origin     ori: high-copy-number ColE1/pMB1/pBR322/pUC origin of replication
  11790..12584   -  CDS            KanR: aminoglycoside phosphotransferase; aphA-3; confers resistance to kanamycin
  13009..13033   +  misc_feature   LB T-DNA repeat: left border repeat from nopaline C58 T-DNA
  13111..13285   -  polyA_signal   CaMV poly(A) signal: cauliflower mosaic virus polyadenylation signal
  13326..14336   -  CDS            HygR: aminoglycoside phosphotransferase from E. coli; aph(4)-Ia; confers resistance to hygromycin
  14375..15052   -  promoter       CaMV 35S promoter (enhanced): cauliflower mosaic virus 35S promoter with a duplicated enhancer region
