>Addgene plasmid #137904 | pGEL050 | addgene full sequence | sequence record 272935 | Addgene NGS Result
GGCGCGCCGCCGGTCCTGCTGAGCCTCGACATGTTGTCGCAAAATTCGCCCTGGACCCGCCCAACGATTT
GTCGTCACTGTCAAGGTTTGACCTGCACTTCATTTGGGGCCCACATACACCAAAAAAATGCTGCATAATT
CTCGGGGCAGCAAGTCGGTTACCCGGCCGCCGTGCTGGACCGGGTTGAATGGTGCCCGTAACTTTCGGTA
GAGCGGACGGCCAATACTCAACTTCAAGGAATCTCACCCATGCGCGCCGGCGGGGAACCGGAGTTCCCTT
CAGTGAGCGTTATTAGTTCGCCGCTCGGTGTGTCGTAGATACTAGCCCCTGGGGCACTTTTGAAATTTGA
ATAAGATTTATGTAATCAGTCTTTTAGGTTTGACCGGTTCTGCCGCTTTTTTTAAAATTGGATTTGTAAT
AATAAAACGCAATTGTTTGTTATTGTGGCGCTCTATCATAGATGTCGCTATAAACCTATTCAGCACAATA
TATTGTTTTCATTTTAATATTGTACATATAAGTAGTAGGGTACAATCAGTAAATTGAACGGAGAATATTA
TTCATAAAAATACGATAGTAACGGGTGATATATTCATTAGAATGAACCGAAACCGGCGGTAAGGATCTGA
GCTACACATGCTCAGGTTTTTTACAACGTGCACAACAGAATTGAAAGCAAATATCATGCGATCATAGGCG
TCTCGCATATCTCATTAAAGCAGGGTACCCTGCCTATACGGCAGTGAACGCACCGACTCGGTGCCACTTT
TTCAAGTTGATAACGGACTAGCCTTATTTTAACTTGCTATTTCTAGCTCTAAAACTGAGACCAAGCCAGA
TAACAGTATGCGTATTTGCGCGCTGATTTTTGCGGTATAAGAATATATACTGATATGTATACCCGAAGTA
TGTCAAAAAGAGGTATGCTATGAAGCAGCGTATTACAGTGACAGTTGACAGCGACAGCTATCAGTTGCTC
AAGGCATATATGATGTCAATATCTCCGGTCTGGTAAGCACAACCATGCAGAATGAAGCCCGTCGTCTGCG
TGCCGAACGCTGGAAAGCGGAAAATCAGGAAGGGATGGCTGAGGTCGCCCGGTTTATTGAAATGAACGGC
TCTTTTGCTGACGAGAACAGGGGCTGGTGAAATGCAGTTTAAGGTTTACACCTATAAAAGAGAGAGCCGT
TATCGTCTGTTTGTGGATGTACAGAGTGATATTATTGACACGCCCGGGCGACGGATGGTGATCCCCCTGG
CCAGTGCACGTCTGCTGTCAGATAAAGTCTCCCGTGAACTTTACCCGGTGGTGCATATCGGGGATGAAAG
CTGGCGCATGATGACCACCGATATGGCCAGTGTGCCGGTTTCCGTTATCGGGGAAGAAGTGGCTGATCTC
AGCCACCGCGAAAATGACATCAAAAACGCCATTAACCTGATGTTCTGGGGAATATAAGGTCTCCCTGCCT
ATACGGCAGTGAACACTAGTCCTCTCCAAATGAAATGAACTTCCTTATATAGAGGAAGGGTCTTGCCAGC
TGTCGACGAGCTGTCTTAGCTCTAGAGCAAGACCCTTCCTCTATATAAGGAAGTTCATTTCATTTGGAGA
GGCCTGCAGGTAGATCGCTCGTCGACATGGCTCCAAAGAAGAAGAGAAAGGTTGGAATCCACGGAGTTCC
AGCTGCTATGGATCATTATCTTGATATTAGACTTAGACCTGATCCAGAATTTCCACCAGCTCAACTTATG
TCTGTTCTTTTTGGAAAACTTCATCAAGCTCTTGTTGCTCAAGGAGGAGATAGAATTGGAGTTTCTTTTC
CTGATCTTGATGAATCAAGATCAAGACTTGGAGAAAGACTTAGAATTCATGCTTCTGCTGATGATCTTAG
AGCTTTGCTTGCTAGACCTTGGCTTGAAGGACTTAGAGATCATCTTCAATTTGGAGAACCAGCTGTTGTT
CCACATCCAACTCCTTATAGACAAGTTTCAAGAGTTCAAGCTAAATCTAATCCAGAAAGACTTAGAAGAA
GACTTATGAGAAGACATGATCTTTCTGAAGAAGAAGCTAGAAAAAGAATTCCTGATACTGTTGCTAGAGC
TTTGGATTTGCCTTTTGTTACACTTAGATCACAATCTACTGGACAACATTTTAGACTTTTTATTAGACAT
GGACCACTTCAAGTTACTGCTGAAGAAGGAGGATTTACTTGTTATGGACTTTCTAAGGGAGGTTTTGTTC
CTTGGTTTGGATCTGGAGCTACTAATTTTTCTCTTCTTAAGCAAGCTGGAGATGTTGAAGAAAATCCTGG
ACCCATGGATAAGAAGTACTCTATCGGACTCGATATCGGAACTAACTCTGTGGGATGGGCTGTGATCACC
GATGAGTACAAGGTGCCATCTAAGAAGTTCAAGGTTCTCGGAAACACCGATAGGCACTCTATCAAGAAAA
ACCTTATCGGTGCTCTCCTCTTCGATTCTGGTGAAACTGCTGAGGCTACCAGACTCAAGAGAACCGCTAG
AAGAAGGTACACCAGAAGAAAGAACAGGATCTGCTACCTCCAAGAGATCTTCTCTAACGAGATGGCTAAA
GTGGATGATTCATTCTTCCACAGGCTCGAAGAGTCATTCCTCGTGGAAGAAGATAAGAAGCACGAGAGGC
ACCCTATCTTCGGAAACATCGTTGATGAGGTGGCATACCACGAGAAGTACCCTACTATCTACCACCTCAG
AAAGAAGCTCGTTGATTCTACTGATAAGGCTGATCTCAGGCTCATCTACCTCGCTCTCGCTCACATGATC
AAGTTCAGAGGACACTTCCTCATCGAGGGTGATCTCAACCCTGATAACTCTGATGTGGATAAGTTGTTCA
TCCAGCTCGTGCAGACCTACAACCAGCTTTTCGAAGAGAACCCTATCAACGCTTCAGGTGTGGATGCTAA
GGCTATCCTCTCTGCTAGGCTCTCTAAGTCAAGAAGGCTTGAGAACCTCATTGCTCAGCTCCCTGGTGAG
AAGAAGAACGGACTTTTCGGAAACTTGATCGCTCTCTCTCTCGGACTCACCCCTAACTTCAAGTCTAACT
TCGATCTCGCTGAGGATGCAAAGCTCCAGCTCTCAAAGGATACCTACGATGATGATCTCGATAACCTCCT
CGCTCAGATCGGAGATCAGTACGCTGATTTGTTCCTCGCTGCTAAGAACCTCTCTGATGCTATCCTCCTC
AGTGATATCCTCAGAGTGAACACCGAGATCACCAAGGCTCCACTCTCAGCTTCTATGATCAAGAGATACG
ATGAGCACCACCAGGATCTCACACTTCTCAAGGCTCTTGTTAGACAGCAGCTCCCAGAGAAGTACAAAGA
GATTTTCTTCGATCAGTCTAAGAACGGATACGCTGGTTACATCGATGGTGGTGCATCTCAAGAAGAGTTC
TACAAGTTCATCAAGCCTATCCTCGAGAAGATGGATGGAACCGAGGAACTCCTCGTGAAGCTCAATAGAG
AGGATCTTCTCAGAAAGCAGAGGACCTTCGATAACGGATCTATCCCTCATCAGATCCACCTCGGAGAGTT
GCACGCTATCCTTAGAAGGCAAGAGGATTTCTACCCATTCCTCAAGGATAACAGGGAAAAGATTGAGAAG
ATTCTCACCTTCAGAATCCCTTACTACGTGGGACCTCTCGCTAGAGGAAACTCAAGATTCGCTTGGATGA
CCAGAAAGTCTGAGGAAACCATCACCCCTTGGAACTTCGAAGAGGTGGTGGATAAGGGTGCTAGTGCTCA
GTCTTTCATCGAGAGGATGACCAACTTCGATAAGAACCTTCCAAACGAGAAGGTGCTCCCTAAGCACTCT
TTGCTCTACGAGTACTTCACCGTGTACAACGAGTTGACCAAGGTTAAGTACGTGACCGAGGGAATGAGGA
AGCCTGCTTTTTTGTCAGGTGAGCAAAAGAAGGCTATCGTTGATCTCTTGTTCAAGACCAACAGAAAGGT
GACCGTGAAGCAGCTCAAAGAGGATTACTTCAAGAAAATCGAGTGCTTCGATTCAGTTGAGATTTCTGGT
GTTGAGGATAGGTTCAACGCATCTCTCGGAACCTACCACGATCTCCTCAAGATCATTAAGGATAAGGATT
TCTTGGATAACGAGGAAAACGAGGATATCTTGGAGGATATCGTTCTTACCCTCACCCTCTTTGAAGATAG
AGAGATGATTGAAGAAAGGCTCAAGACCTACGCTCATCTCTTCGATGATAAGGTGATGAAGCAGTTGAAG
AGAAGAAGATACACTGGTTGGGGAAGGCTCTCAAGAAAGCTCATTAACGGAATCAGGGATAAGCAGTCTG
GAAAGACAATCCTTGATTTCCTCAAGTCTGATGGATTCGCTAACAGAAACTTCATGCAGCTCATCCACGA
TGATTCTCTCACCTTTAAAGAGGATATCCAGAAGGCTCAGGTTTCAGGACAGGGTGATAGTCTCCATGAG
CATATCGCTAACCTCGCTGGATCTCCTGCAATCAAGAAGGGAATCCTCCAGACTGTGAAGGTTGTGGATG
AGTTGGTGAAGGTGATGGGAAGGCATAAGCCTGAGAACATCGTGATCGAAATGGCTAGAGAGAACCAGAC
CACTCAGAAGGGACAGAAGAACTCTAGGGAAAGGATGAAGAGGATCGAGGAAGGTATCAAAGAGCTTGGA
TCTCAGATCCTCAAAGAGCACCCTGTTGAGAACACTCAGCTCCAGAATGAGAAGCTCTACCTCTACTACC
TCCAGAACGGAAGGGATATGTATGTGGATCAAGAGTTGGATATCAACAGGCTCTCTGATTACGATGTTGA
TCATATCGTGCCACAGTCATTCTTGAAGGATGATTCTATCGATAACAAGGTGCTCACCAGGTCTGATAAG
AACAGGGGTAAGAGTGATAACGTGCCAAGTGAAGAGGTTGTGAAGAAAATGAAGAACTATTGGAGGCAGC
TCCTCAACGCTAAGCTCATCACTCAGAGAAAGTTCGATAACTTGACTAAGGCTGAGAGGGGAGGACTCTC
TGAATTGGATAAGGCAGGATTCATCAAGAGGCAGCTTGTGGAAACCAGGCAGATCACTAAGCACGTTGCA
CAGATCCTCGATTCTAGGATGAACACCAAGTACGATGAGAACGATAAGTTGATCAGGGAAGTGAAGGTTA
TCACCCTCAAGTCAAAGCTCGTGTCTGATTTCAGAAAGGATTTCCAATTCTACAAGGTGAGGGAAATCAA
CAACTACCACCACGCTCACGATGCTTACCTTAACGCTGTTGTTGGAACCGCTCTCATCAAGAAGTATCCT
AAGCTCGAGTCAGAGTTCGTGTACGGTGATTACAAGGTGTACGATGTGAGGAAGATGATCGCTAAGTCTG
AGCAAGAGATCGGAAAGGCTACCGCTAAGTATTTCTTCTACTCTAACATCATGAATTTCTTCAAGACCGA
GATTACCCTCGCTAACGGTGAGATCAGAAAGAGGCCACTCATCGAGACAAACGGTGAAACAGGTGAGATC
GTGTGGGATAAGGGAAGGGATTTCGCTACCGTTAGAAAGGTGCTCTCTATGCCACAGGTGAACATCGTTA
AGAAAACCGAGGTGCAGACCGGTGGATTCTCTAAAGAGTCTATCCTCCCTAAGAGGAACTCTGATAAGCT
CATTGCTAGGAAGAAGGATTGGGACCCTAAGAAATACGGTGGTTTCGATTCTCCTACCGTGGCTTACTCT
GTTCTCGTTGTGGCTAAGGTTGAGAAGGGAAAGAGTAAGAAGCTCAAGTCTGTTAAGGAACTTCTCGGAA
TCACTATCATGGAAAGGTCATCTTTCGAGAAGAACCCAATCGATTTCCTCGAGGCTAAGGGATACAAAGA
GGTTAAGAAGGATCTCATCATCAAGCTCCCAAAGTACTCACTCTTCGAACTCGAGAACGGTAGAAAGAGG
ATGCTCGCTTCTGCTGGTGAGCTTCAAAAGGGAAACGAGCTTGCTCTCCCATCTAAGTACGTTAACTTTC
TTTACCTCGCTTCTCACTACGAGAAGTTGAAGGGATCTCCAGAAGATAACGAGCAGAAGCAACTTTTCGT
TGAGCAGCACAAGCACTACTTGGATGAGATCATCGAGCAGATCTCTGAGTTCTCTAAAAGGGTGATCCTC
GCTGATGCAAACCTCGATAAGGTGTTGTCTGCTTACAACAAGCACAGAGATAAGCCTATCAGGGAACAGG
CAGAGAACATCATCCATCTCTTCACCCTTACCAACCTCGGTGCTCCTGCTGCTTTCAAGTACTTCGATAC
AACCATCGATAGGAAGAGATACACCTCTACCAAAGAAGTGCTCGATGCTACCCTCATCCATCAGTCTATC
ACTGGACTCTACGAGACTAGGATCGATCTCTCACAGCTCGGTGGTGATTCAAGGGCTGATCCTAAGAAGA
AGAGGAAGGTTTGAGGATCCATATGAAGATGAAGATGAAATATTTGGTGTGTCAAATAAAAAGCTTGTGT
GCTTAAGTTTGTGTTTTTTTCTTGGCTTGTTGTGTTATGAATTTGTGGCTTTTTCTAATATTAAATGAAT
GTAAGATCACATTATAATGAATAAACAAATGTTTCTATAATCCATTGTGAATGTTTTGTTGGATCTCTTC
TGCAGCATATAACTACTGTATGTGCTATGGTATGGACTATGGAATATGATTAAAGATAAGGAGCTCAAAC
TATCAGTGTTTGACAGGATATATTGGCGGGTAAACCTAAGAGAAAAGAGCGTTTATTAGAATAATCGGAT
ATTTAAAAGGGCGTGAAAAGGTTTATCCGTTCGTCCATTTGTATGTGCATGCCAACCACAGGGTTCCCCT
CGGGATCAAAGTACTTTGATCCAACCCCTCCGCTGCTATAGTGCAGTCGGCTTCTGACGTTCAGTGCAGC
CGTCTTCTGAAAACGACATGTCGCACAAGTCCTAAGTTACGCGACAGGCTGCCGCCCTGCCCTTTTCCTG
GCGTTTTCTTGTCGCGTGTTTTAGTCGCATAAAGTAGAATACTTGCGACTAGAACCGGAGACATTACGCC
ATGAACAAGAGCGCCGCCGCTGGCCTGCTGGGCTATGCCCGCGTCAGCACCGACGACCAGGACTTGACCA
ACCAACGGGCCGAACTGCACGCGGCCGGCTGCACCAAGCTGTTTTCCGAGAAGATCACCGGCACCAGGCG
CGACCGCCCGGAGCTGGCCAGGATGCTTGACCACCTACGCCCTGGCGACGTTGTGACAGTGACCAGGCTA
GACCGCCTGGCCCGCAGCACCCGCGACCTACTGGACATTGCCGAGCGCATCCAGGAGGCCGGCGCGGGCC
TGCGTAGCCTGGCAGAGCCGTGGGCCGACACCACCACGCCGGCCGGCCGCATGGTGTTGACCGTGTTCGC
CGGCATTGCCGAGTTCGAGCGTTCCCTAATCATCGACCGCACCCGGAGCGGGCGCGAGGCCGCCAAGGCC
CGAGGCGTGAAGTTTGGCCCCCGCCCTACCCTCACCCCGGCACAGATCGCGCACGCCCGCGAGCTGATCG
ACCAGGAAGGCCGCACCGTGAAAGAGGCGGCTGCACTGCTTGGCGTGCATCGCTCGACCCTGTACCGCGC
ACTTGAGCGCAGCGAGGAAGTGACGCCCACCGAGGCCAGGCGGCGCGGTGCCTTCCGTGAGGACGCATTG
ACCGAGGCCGACGCCCTGGCGGCCGCCGAGAATGAACGCCAAGAGGAACAAGCATGAAACCGCACCAGGA
CGGCCAGGACGAACCGTTTTTCATTACCGAAGAGATCGAGGCGGAGATGATCGCGGCCGGGTACGTGTTC
GAGCCGCCCGCGCACGGCTCAACCGTGCGGCTGCATGAAATCCTGGCCGGTTTGTCTGATGCCAAGCTGG
CGGCCTGGCCGGCCAGCTTGGCCGCTGAAGAAACCGAGCGCCGCCGTCTAAAAAGGTGATGTGTATTTGA
GTAAAACAGCTTGCGTCATGCGGTCGCTGCGTATATGATGCGATGAGTAAATAAACAAATACGCAAGGGG
AACGCATGAAGGTTATCGCTGTACTTAACCAGAAAGGCGGGTCAGGCAAGACGACCATCGCAACCCATCT
AGCCCGCGCCCTGCAACTCGCCGGGGCCGATGTTCTGTTAGTCGATTCCGATCCCCAGGGCAGTGCCCGC
GATTGGGCGGCCGTGCGGGAAGATCAACCGCTAACCGTTGTCGGCATCGACCGCCCGACGATTGACCGCG
ACGTGAAGGCCATCGGCCGGCGCGACTTCGTAGTGATCGACGGAGCGCCCCAGGCGGCGGACTTGGCTGT
GTCCGCGATCAAGGCAGCCGACTTCGTGCTGATTCCGGTGCAGCCAAGCCCTTACGACATATGGGCCACC
GCCGACCTGGTGGAGCTGGTTAAGCAGCGCATTGAGGTCACGGATGGAAGGCTACAAGCGGCCTTTGTCG
TGTCGCGGGCGATCAAAGGCACGCGCATCGGCGGTGAGGTTGCCGAGGCGCTGGCCGGGTACGAGCTGCC
CATTCTTGAGTCCCGTATCACGCAGCGCGTGAGCTACCCAGGCACTGCCGCCGCCGGCACAACCGTTCTT
GAATCAGAACCCGAGGGCGACGCTGCCCGCGAGGTCCAGGCGCTGGCCGCTGAAATTAAATCAAAACTCA
TTTGAGTTAATGAGGTAAAGAGAAAATGAGCAAAAGCACAAACACGCTAAGTGCCGGCCGTCCGAGCGCA
CGCAGCAGCAAGGCTGCAACGTTGGCCAGCCTGGCAGACACGCCAGCCATGAAGCGGGTCAACTTTCAGT
TGCCGGCGGAGGATCACACCAAGCTGAAGATGTACGCGGTACGCCAAGGCAAGACCATTACCGAGCTGCT
ATCTGAATACATCGCGCAGCTACCAGAGTAAATGAGCAAATGAATAAATGAGTAGATGAATTTTAGCGGC
TAAAGGAGGCGGCATGGAAAATCAAGAACAACCAGGCACCGACGCCGTGGAATGCCCCATGTGTGGAGGA
ACGGGCGGTTGGCCAGGCGTAAGCGGCTGGGTTGCCTGCCGGCCCTGCAATGGCACTGGAACCCCCAAGC
CCGAGGAATCGGCGTGAGCGGTCGCAAACCATCCGGCCCGGTACAAATCGGCGCGGCGCTGGGTGATGAC
CTGGTGGAGAAGTTGAAGGCCGCGCAGGCCGCCCAGCGGCAACGCATCGAGGCAGAAGCACGCCCCGGTG
AATCGTGGCAAGCGGCCGCTGATCGAATCCGCAAAGAATCCCGGCAACCGCCGGCAGCCGGTGCGCCGTC
GATTAGGAAGCCGCCCAAGGGCGACGAGCAACCAGATTTTTTCGTTCCGATGCTCTATGACGTGGGCACC
CGCGATAGTCGCAGCATCATGGACGTGGCCGTTTTCCGTCTGTCGAAGCGTGACCGACGAGCTGGCGAGG
TGATCCGCTACGAGCTTCCAGACGGGCACGTAGAGGTTTCCGCAGGGCCGGCCGGCATGGCCAGTGTGTG
GGATTACGACCTGGTACTGATGGCGGTTTCCCATCTAACCGAATCCATGAACCGATACCGGGAAGGGAAG
GGAGACAAGCCCGGCCGCGTGTTCCGTCCACACGTTGCGGACGTACTCAAGTTCTGCCGGCGAGCCGATG
GCGGAAAGCAGAAAGACGACCTGGTAGAAACCTGCATTCGGTTAAACACCACGCACGTTGCCATGCAGCG
TACGAAGAAGGCCAAGAACGGCCGCCTGGTGACGGTATCCGAGGGTGAAGCCTTGATTAGCCGCTACAAG
ATCGTAAAGAGCGAAACCGGGCGGCCGGAGTACATCGAGATCGAGCTAGCTGATTGGATGTACCGCGAGA
TCACAGAAGGCAAGAACCCGGACGTGCTGACGGTTCACCCCGATTACTTTTTGATCGATCCCGGCATCGG
CCGTTTTCTCTACCGCCTGGCACGCCGCGCCGCAGGCAAGGCAGAAGCCAGATGGTTGTTCAAGACGATC
TACGAACGCAGTGGCAGCGCCGGAGAGTTCAAGAAGTTCTGTTTCACCGTGCGCAAGCTGATCGGGTCAA
ATGACCTGCCGGAGTACGATTTGAAGGAGGAGGCGGGGCAGGCTGGCCCGATCCTAGTCATGCGCTACCG
CAACCTGATCGAGGGCGAAGCATCCGCCGGTTCCTAATGTACGGAGCAGATGCTAGGGCAAATTGCCCTA
GCAGGGGAAAAAGGTCGAAAAGGCCTCTTTCCTGTGGATAGCACGTACATTGGGAACCCAAAGCCGTACA
TTGGGAACCGGAACCCGTACATTGGGAACCCAAAGCCGTACATTGGGAACCGGTCACACATGTAAGTGAC
TGATATAAAAGAGAAAAAAGGCGATTTTTCCGCCTAAAACTCTTTAAAACTTATTAAAACTCTTAAAACC
CGCCTGGCCTGTGCATAACTGTCTGGCCAGCGCACAGCCGAAGAGCTGCAAAAAGCGCCTACCCTTCGGT
CGCTGCGCTCCCTACGCCCCGCCGCTTCGCGTCGGCCTATCGCGGCCGCTGGCCGCTCAAAAATGGCTGG
CCTACGGCCAGGCAATCTACCAGGGCGCGGACAAGCCGCGCCGTCGCCACTCGACCGCCGGCGCCCACAT
CAAGGCACCCTGCCTCGCGCGTTTCGGTGATGACGGTGAAAACCTCTGACACATGCAGCTCCCGGAAACG
GTCACAGCTTGTCTGTAAGCGGATGCCGGGAGCAGACAAGCGCGTCAGCGGGTGTTGGCGGGTGTCGGGG
CGCAGCCATGACCCAGTCACGTAGCGATAGCGGAGTGTATACTGGCTTAACTATGCGGCATCAGAGCAGA
TTGTACTGAGAGTGCACCATATGCGGTGTGAAATACCGCACAGATGCGTAAGGAGAAAATACCGCATCAG
GCGCTCTTCCGCTTCCTCGCTCACTGACTCGCTGCGCTCGGTCGTTCGGCTGCGGCGAGCGGTATCAGCT
CACTCAAAGGCGGTAATACGGTTATCCACAGAATCAGGGGATAACGCAGGAAAGAACATGTGAGCAAAAG
GCCAGCAAAAGGCCAGGAACCGTAAAAAGGCCGCGTTGCTGGCGTTTTTCCATAGGCTCCGCCCCCCTGA
CGAGCATCACAAAAATCGACGCTCAAGTCAGAGGTGGCGAAACCCGACAGGACTATAAAGATACCAGGCG
TTTCCCCCTGGAAGCTCCCTCGTGCGCTCTCCTGTTCCGACCCTGCCGCTTACCGGATACCTGTCCGCCT
TTCTCCCTTCGGGAAGCGTGGCGCTTTCTCATAGCTCACGCTGTAGGTATCTCAGTTCGGTGTAGGTCGT
TCGCTCCAAGCTGGGCTGTGTGCACGAACCCCCCGTTCAGCCCGACCGCTGCGCCTTATCCGGTAACTAT
CGTCTTGAGTCCAACCCGGTAAGACACGACTTATCGCCACTGGCAGCAGCCACTGGTAACAGGATTAGCA
GAGCGAGGTATGTAGGCGGTGCTACAGAGTTCTTGAAGTGGTGGCCTAACTACGGCTACACTAGAAGGAC
AGTATTTGGTATCTGCGCTCTGCTGAAGCCAGTTACCTTCGGAAAAAGAGTTGGTAGCTCTTGATCCGGC
AAACAAACCACCGCTGGTAGCGGTGGTTTTTTTGTTTGCAAGCAGCAGATTACGCGCAGAAAAAAAGGAT
CTCAAGAAGATCCTTTGATCTTTTCTACGGGGTCTGACGCTCAGTGGAACGAAAACTCACGTTAAGGGAT
TTTGGTCATGCATTCTAGGTACTAAAACAATTCATCCAGTAAAATATAATATTTTATTTTCTCCCAATCA
GGCTTGATCCCCAGTAAGTCAAAAAATAGCTCGACATACTGTTCTTCCCCGATATCCTCCCTGATCGACC
GGACGCAGAAGGCAATGTCATACCACTTGTCCGCCCTGCCGCTTCTCCCAAGATCAATAAAGCCACTTAC
TTTGCCATCTTTCACAAAGATGTTGCTGTCTCCCAGGTCGCCGTGGGAAAAGACAAGTTCCTCTTCGGGC
TTTTCCGTCTTTAAAAAATCATACAGCTCGCGCGGATCTTTAAATGGAGTGTCTTCTTCCCAGTTTTCGC
AATCCACATCGGCCAGATCGTTATTCAGTAAGTAATCCAATTCGGCTAAGCGGCTGTCTAAGCTATTCGT
ATAGGGACAATCCGATATGTCGATGGAGTGAAAGAGCCTGATGCACTCCGCATACAGCTCGATAATCTTT
TCAGGGCTTTGTTCATCTTCATACTCTTCCGAGCAAAGGACGCCATCGGCCTCACTCATGAGCAGATTGC
TCCAGCCATCATGCCGTTCAAAGTGCAGGACCTTTGGAACAGGCAGCTTTCCTTCCAGCCATAGCATCAT
GTCCTTTTCCCGTTCCACATCATAGGTGGTCCCTTTATACCGGCTGTCCGTCATTTTTAAATATAGGTTT
TCATTTTCTCCCACCAGCTTATATACCTTAGCAGGAGACATTCCTTCCGTATCTTTTACGCAGCGGTATT
TTTCGATCAGTTTTTTCAATTCCGGTGATATTCTCATTTTAGCCATTTATTATTTCCTTCCTCTTTTCTA
CAGTATTTAAAGATACCCCAAGAAGCTAATTATAACAAGACGAACTCCAATTCACTGTTCCTTGCATTCT
AAAACCTTAAATACCAGAAAACAGCTTTTTCAAAGTTGTTTTCAAAGTTGGCGTATAACATAGTATCGAC
GGAGCCGATTTTGAAACCGCGGTGATCACAGGCAGCAACGCTCTGTCATCGTTACAATCAACATGCTACC
CTCCGCGAGATCATCCGTGTTTCAAACCCGGCAGCTTAGTTGCCGTTCTTCCGAATAGCATCGGTAACAT
GAGCAAAGTCTGCCGCCTTACAACGGCTCTCCCGCTGACGCCGTCCCGGACTGATGGGCTGCCTGTATCG
AGTGGTGATTTTGTGCCGAGCTGCCGGTCGGGGAGCTGTTGGCTGGCTGGTGGCAGGATATATTGTGGTG
TAAACAAATTGACGCTTAGACAACTTAATAACACATTGCGGACGTTTTTAATGTACTGAATTAACGCCGA
ATTAATTCGGGGGATCTGGATTTTAGTACTGGATTTTGGTTTTAGGAATTAGAAATTTTATTGATAGAAG
TATTTTACAAATACAAATACATACTAAGGGTTTCTTATATGCTCAACACATGAGCGAAACCCTATAGGAA
CCCTAATTCCCTTATCTGGGAACTACTCACACATTATTATGGAGAAAATAGAGCTTGTCGATCGTTAATT
AATCACCTCCAAGATCCCGGACGAGTGCTGGGGCGTCGGTTTCCACTATCGGCGAGTACTTCTACACAGC
CATCGGTCCAGACGGCCGCGCTTCTGCGGGCGATTTGTGTACGCCCGACAGTCCCGGCTCCGGATCGGAC
GATTGCGTCGCATCGACCCTGCGCCCAAGCTGCATCATCGAAATTGCCGTCAACCAAGCTCTGATAGAGT
TGGTCAAGACCAATGCGGAGCATATACGCCCGGAGCCGCGGCGATCCTGCAAGCTCCGGATGCCTCCGCT
CGAAGTAGCGCGTCTGCTGCTCCATACAAGCCAACCACGGCCTCCAGAAGAAGATGTTGGCGACCTCGTA
TTGGGAATCCCCGAACATCGCCTCGCTCCAGTCAATGACCGCTGTTATGCGGCCATTGTCCGTCAGGACA
TTGTTGGAGCCGAAATCCGCGTGCACGAGGTGCCGGACTTCGGGGCAGTCCTCGGCCCAAAGCATCAGCT
CATCGAGAGCCTGCGCGACGGACGCACTGACGGTGTCGTCCATCACAGTTTGCCAGTGATACACATGGGG
ATCAGCAATCGCGCATATGAAATCACGCCATGTAGTGTATTGACCGATTCCTTGCGGTCCGAATGGGCCG
AACCCGCTCGTCTGGCTAAGATCGGCCGCAGCGATCGCATCCATGGCCTCCGCGACCGGCTGCAGAACAG
CGGGCAGTTCGGTTTCAGGCAGGTCTTGCAACGTGACACCCTGTGCACGGCGGGAGATGCAATAGGTCAG
GCTCTCGCTGAATTCCCCAATGTCAAGCACTTCCGGAATCGGGAGCGCGGCCGATGCAAAGTGCCGATAA
ACATAACGATCTTTGTAGAAACCATCGGCGCAGCTATTTACCCGCAGGACATATCCACGCCCTCCTACAT
CGAAGCTGAAAGCACGAGATTCTTCGCCCTCCGAGAGCTGCATCAGGTCGGACACGCTGTCGAACTTTTC
GATCAGAAACTTCTCGACAGACGTCGCGGTGAGTTCAGGCTTTTTCATCCTAGGAGAGATAGATTTGTAG
AGAGAGACTGGTGATTTCAGCGTGTCCTCTCCAAATGAAATGAACTTCCTTATATAGAGGAAGGGTCTTG
CGAAGGATAGTGGGATTGTGCGTCATCCCTTACGTCAGTGGAGATATCACATCAATCCACTTGCTTTGAA
GACGTGGTTGGAACGTCTTCTTTTTCCACGATGCTCCTCGTGGGTGGGGGTCCATCTTTGGGACCACTGT
CGGCAGAGGCATCTTGAACGATAGCCTTTCCTTTATCGCAATGATGGCATTTGTAGGTGCCACCTTCCTT
TTCTACTGTCCTTTTGATGAAGTGACAGATAGCTGGGCAATGGAATCCGAGGAGGTTTCCCGATATTACC
CTTTGTTGAAAAGTCTCAATAGCCCTTTGGTCTTCTGAGACTGTATCTTTGATATTCTTGGAGTAGACGA
GAGTGTCGTGCTCCACCATGTTCACATCAATCCACTTGCTTTGAAGACGTGGTTGGAACGTCTTCTTTTT
CCACGATGCTCCTCGTGGGTGGGGGTCCATCTTTGGGACCACTGTCGGCAGAGGCATCTTGAACGATAGC
CTTTCCTTTATCGCAATGATGGCATTTGTAGGTGCCACCTTCCTTTTCTACTGTCCTTTTGATGAAGTGA
CAGATAGCTGGGCAATGGAATCCGAGGAGGTTTCCCGATATTACCCTTTGTTGAAAAGTCTCAATAGCCC
TTTGGTCTTCTGAGACTGTATCTTTGATATTCTTGGAGTAGACGAGAGTGTCGTGCTCCACCATG
Features (pLannotate 1.2.2; 23 found; start..end, strand, type, name):
     16..723     -  terminator     OCS terminator: octopine synthase terminator
    750..825     -  misc_RNA       gRNA scaffold: guide RNA scaffold for the Streptococcus pyogenes CRISPR/Cas9 system
    833..898     +  intron         PDK intron (fragment): pdk; modified pyruvate orthophosphate dikinase intron from Flaveria trinervia 3.0
    989..1147    +  CDS            ccdA (fragment): CCDA_ECO57 - Also known as H, letA. Experimental evidence at protein level: Swiss-Prot protein existence level 1. Antitoxin component of a type II toxin-antitoxin (TA) system which inhibits the post-segregational killing (PSK) of plasmid-free cells, also referred to as a plasmid addiction system. Binds to and blocks the activity of CcdB; will also remove bound CcdB protein from the CcdB-GyrA complex by forming a CcdA-CcdB complex, a process termed rejuvenation. Functions as a transcriptional corepressor for the ccdAB operon, repression also requires CcdB (By similarity). From Escherichia coli
   1152..1454    +  CDS            ccdB: CCDB_ECOLI - Also known as G, letB, letD. Experimental evidence at protein level: Swiss-Prot protein existence level 1. Toxic component of a type II toxin-antitoxin (TA) system, functioning in plasmid maintainence. Responsible for the post- segregational killing (PSK) of plasmid-free cells, also referred to as a plasmid addiction system. Half-life of over 2 hours. Cell killing by CcdB is accompanied by filamentation, defects in chromosome and plasmid segregation, defects in cell division, formation of anucleate cells, decreased DNA synthesis and plasmid loss. Interferes with the activity of DN
   1490..1536    -  promoter       minimal CaMV 35S promoter: minimal 35S promoter from cauliflower mosaic virus
   1567..1612    +  promoter       minimal CaMV 35S promoter: minimal 35S promoter from cauliflower mosaic virus
   1688..2248    +  CDS            cas6f: CAS6_PSEAB - Also known as csy4. Experimental evidence at protein level: Swiss-Prot protein existence level 1. CRISPR (clustered regularly interspaced short palindromic repeat) is an adaptive immune system that provides protection against mobile genetic elements (viruses, transposable elements and conjugative plasmids). CRISPR clusters contain sequences complementary to antecedent mobile elements and target invading nucleic acids. CRISPR clusters are transcribed and processed into CRISPR RNA (crRNA). Processes pre-crRNA into individual crRNA units. Absolutely required for crRNA production or s
   2315..6418    +  CDS            cas9: CAS9_STRP1 - Also known as csn1 From Streptococcus pyogenes serotype M1.
   6462..6710    +  terminator     HSP terminator: efficient transcription terminator from the Arabidopsis thaliana heat shock protein 18.2 gene (Nagaya et al., 2010)
   6731..6755    +  misc_feature   RB T-DNA repeat: right border repeat from nopaline C58 T-DNA
   7095..7496    +  CDS            Y4CG_SINFN (fragment): Protein inferred from homology: Swiss-Prot protein existence level 3. From Sinorhizobium fredii (strain NBRC 101917 / NGR234).
   8056..8685    +  CDS            pVS1 StaA: stability protein from the Pseudomonas plasmid pVS1 (Heeb et al., 2000)
   9114..10187   +  CDS            pVS1 RepA: replication protein from the Pseudomonas plasmid pVS1 (Heeb et al., 2000)
  10253..10447   +  rep_origin     pVS1 oriV: origin of replication for the Pseudomonas plasmid pVS1 (Heeb et al., 2000)
  10650..10689   +  CDS            rop (fragment): Rop protein, which maintains plasmids at low copy number; rop
  10781..10921   +  misc_feature   bom: basis of mobility region from pBR322
  11107..11695   -  rep_origin     ori: high-copy-number ColE1/pMB1/pBR322/pUC origin of replication
  11782..12576   -  CDS            KanR: aminoglycoside phosphotransferase; aphA-3; confers resistance to kanamycin
  13001..13025   +  misc_feature   LB T-DNA repeat: left border repeat from nopaline C58 T-DNA
  13103..13277   -  polyA_signal   CaMV poly(A) signal: cauliflower mosaic virus polyadenylation signal
  13318..14328   -  CDS            HygR: aminoglycoside phosphotransferase from E. coli; aph(4)-Ia; confers resistance to hygromycin
  14367..15043   -  promoter       CaMV 35S promoter (enhanced): cauliflower mosaic virus 35S promoter with a duplicated enhancer region
