[The description below was written by a language model from this plasmid's Addgene catalogue record and pLannotate feature annotations shown in this document.]
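Description:
pGEL050 is an empty-backbone plant CRISPR vector built on pTX152, laid out as an Agrobacterium binary plasmid of about 15.1 kb. Outside the T-DNA it carries a ColE1/pUC-type origin with the pBR322 bom region for replication in E. coli, the pVS1 oriV with RepA and StaA for replication and stable maintenance in Agrobacterium, and a kanamycin resistance gene for bacterial selection. Because it contains an intact ccdB toxin gene, it is propagated in a ccdB-tolerant strain. Within the nopaline-type left and right borders, a hygromycin phosphotransferase gene driven by an enhanced CaMV 35S promoter and ended by the CaMV poly(A) signal provides selection of transformed plant cells.

The editing cassette is organised around two minimal CaMV 35S promoters placed back to back to form a bidirectional promoter. In one direction it drives Csy4 (Cas6f, the Pseudomonas CRISPR RNA endoribonuclease) followed by Streptococcus pyogenes Cas9, terminated by the Arabidopsis HSP18.2 terminator; the short gap between the two coding regions suggests a linked or co-translated arrangement, but the linker is not annotated. In the other direction lies the guide RNA unit: a ccdB counter-selection stuffer (with a ccdA fragment and a short PDK intron fragment), then an SpCas9 gRNA scaffold and the OCS terminator. The stuffer is presumably replaced by the user's guide sequence, with loss of ccdB selecting for recombinants, though the cloning sites are not annotated. Csy4 would then be expected to excise functional guides from the Pol II transcript. The depositor and sequenced records differ by only a few bases and share the same annotation. The vector is intended for plant genome editing.
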