Addgene plasmid #137904: pGEL050
Purpose: (Empty Backbone) Dual-mini35S driven Cas9-Csy4 system
Depositing lab: Yong Zhang. Depositing organization: University of Electronic Science and Technology of China. Publication: Bidirectional Promoter-Based CRISPR-Cas9 Systems for Plant Genome Editing. Ren Q, Zhong Z, Wang Y, You Q, Li Q, Yuan M, He Y, Qi C, Tang X, Zheng X, Zhang T, Qi Y, Zhang Y. Front Plant Sci. 2019 Sep 20;10:1173. doi: 10.3389/fpls.2019.01173. eCollection 2019. PubMed 31616455.
Backbone
  Vector backbone: pTX152
  Vector type: Plant Expression, CRISPR
Growth in bacteria
  Bacterial resistance: Kanamycin, 50 μg/mL
  Growth temperature: 37°C
  Growth strain: ccdB Survival
  Copy number: High Copy
Gene/Insert
  Gene/Insert name: None
Terms and licenses: Academic/Nonprofit Terms; Industry Terms: Not Available to Industry
How to cite: pGEL050 was a gift from Yong Zhang (Addgene plasmid # 137904 ; http://n2t.net/addgene:137904 ; RRID:Addgene_137904)
